Addgene plasmid #154245: pLM2_34_p40S_QfDBD_Qf2AD_cp_ura3_DsRed_5xQUAS
Purpose: Encodes p40S:QfDBD-QF2AD-GFP-NLS synthetic transcription factor, activating DsRed-SKL with promoter 5xQUAS+CP_ura3
Depositing lab: Arnold Driessen. Depositing organization: University of Groningen. Publication: Synthetic control devices for gene regulation in Penicillium chrysogenum. Mozsik L, Buttel Z, Bovenberg RAL, Driessen AJM, Nygard Y. Microb Cell Fact. 2019 Nov 18;18(1):203. doi: 10.1186/s12934-019-1253-3. PubMed 31739777.
Backbone
  Vector backbone: pAGM4673
  Backbone manufacturer: MoClo Tool Kit of Sylvestre Marillonnet
  Backbone size w/o insert (bp): 8119
  Vector type: Bacterial Expression, Synthetic Biology ; Fungal Expression
  Selectable markers: amdS fungal selection
Growth in bacteria
  Bacterial resistance: Kanamycin, 50 μg/mL
  Growth temperature: 37°C
  Growth strain: DH5alpha
  Copy number: Unknown
Gene/Insert
  Gene/Insert name: p40S:QfDBD-Qf2AD-GFP-NLS (alt names: P(various):DsRed-SKL; pGpdA:amdS)
  Species: Synthetic; Fungal expression, P. rubens (formerly P. chrysogenum)
  Promoter: p40S (AN0465 A. nidulans)
  Tag / fusion protein: GFP-NLS; DsRed-SKL (C terminal on backbone)
  Cloning method: Restriction Enzyme; 5′ cloning site Unknown (unknown if destroyed)
Terms and licenses: Academic/Nonprofit Terms; Industry Terms: Not Available to Industry
Depositor comments: Synthetic Transcription Factor (QfDBD-Qf2AD-GFP-NLS) and DsRed-SKL transcribed with various full and core promoters (CP) with and without Quinic acid Upstream Activation Sequences (QUAS). Fungal selection provided with amdS marker. Flanking regions were designed for integration at the locus of the Penicillin gene cluster.
How to cite: pLM2_34_p40S_QfDBD_Qf2AD_cp_ura3_DsRed_5xQUAS was a gift from Arnold Driessen (Addgene plasmid # 154245 ; http://n2t.net/addgene:154245 ; RRID:Addgene_154245)
