[The description below was written by a language model from this plasmid's Addgene catalogue record and pLannotate feature annotations shown in this document.]
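Description:
pLM2_34_p40S_QfDBD_Qf2AD_cp_ura3_DsRed_5xQUAS is a multigene MoClo assembly built in the level 2 backbone pAGM4673, designed to test a synthetic gene-regulation device in the filamentous fungus Penicillium rubens (formerly P. chrysogenum). The backbone is a binary-type vector. The annotated 14.5 kb sequence shows a high-copy ColE1/pUC origin and a kanamycin resistance gene for propagation in E. coli, together with the broad-host-range incP oriV, its trfA replication protein, and nopaline-type left and right T-DNA border repeats. According to the depositor, the fungal cargo is bounded by flanking regions designed for integration at the penicillin gene cluster locus, but these flanks are not annotated in the feature table.

The payload consists of three transcription units. The first uses the constitutive p40S promoter (AN0465 from Aspergillus nidulans) to express a synthetic transcription factor composed of the QF DNA-binding domain, the QF2 activation domain, GFP (annotated as EGFP) and a nuclear localisation signal, so the activator can be seen in the nucleus. The second is the reporter, DsRed (annotated as DsRed-Express) carrying the SKL peroxisomal targeting signal. It is driven by a ura3 core promoter preceded by five quinic acid upstream activating sequences (5xQUAS), to which the QF domain binds. Red fluorescence therefore reports how strongly the synthetic factor activates this minimal promoter. The third unit is the A. nidulans gpdA promoter and intron driving amdS, the acetamidase marker that allows fungal transformants to be selected on acetamide. The construct belongs to a series comparing different full and core promoters, with and without QUAS elements.
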