Features (pLannotate 1.2.2; 17 found; start..end, strand, type, name):
   3270..3986    +  CDS            EGFP: EGFP is a basic (constitutively fluorescent) green fluorescent protein published in 1996, derived from Aequorea victoria. It is reported to be a rapidly-maturing weak dimer with moderate acid sensitivity.
   4387..4415    +  misc_feature   MCS (fragment): pBluescript multiple cloning site
   4414..5130    +  promoter       gpdA promoter (fragment): gpdA; promoter from the Aspergillus nidulans glyceraldehyde-3-phosphate dehydrogenase gene (Punt et al., 1990)
   5179..5294    +  intron         gpdA intron: gpdA; intron from the Aspergillus nidulans glyceraldehyde-3-phosphate dehydrogenase gene (Punt et al., 1990)
   5303..5566    +  CDS            amdS (fragment): acetamidase from Aspergillus nidulans; amdS; confers ability to process acetamide for selection in fungal cells
   5647..5788    +  CDS            amdS (fragment): acetamidase from Aspergillus nidulans; amdS; confers ability to process acetamide for selection in fungal cells
   5846..6268    +  CDS            amdS (fragment): acetamidase from Aspergillus nidulans; amdS; confers ability to process acetamide for selection in fungal cells
   6382..7203    +  CDS            amdS (fragment): acetamidase from Aspergillus nidulans; amdS; confers ability to process acetamide for selection in fungal cells
   7676..7813    +  promoter       URA3 promoter (fragment): S. cerevisiae URA3
   7815..8489    +  CDS            DsRed-Express: DsRed-Express is a basic (constitutively fluorescent) orange fluorescent protein published in 2002, derived from Discosoma sp.. It is reported to be a rapidly-maturing tetramer with low acid sensitivity.
  10323..10347   +  misc_feature   RB T-DNA repeat: right border repeat from nopaline C58 T-DNA
  10444..11075   +  rep_origin     oriV: incP origin of replication
  11166..11270   +  promoter       AmpR promoter: bla
  11271..12065   +  CDS            KanR: aminoglycoside phosphotransferase; aphA-3; confers resistance to kanamycin
  12236..12824   +  rep_origin     ori: high-copy-number ColE1/pMB1/pBR322/pUC origin of replication
  13160..14305   +  CDS            trfA: TRFA_ECOLX - Experimental evidence at protein level: Swiss-Prot protein existence level 1. Also involved in plasmid copy number control, promoting intermolecular coupling of protein bound iterons at oriV, which inhibits replication initiation. From Escherichia coli.
  14454..14478   +  misc_feature   LB T-DNA repeat: left border repeat from nopaline C58 T-DNA
>Addgene plasmid #154245 | pLM2_34_p40S_QfDBD_Qf2AD_cp_ura3_DsRed_5xQUAS | addgene full sequence | sequence record 305988 | Addgene NGS Result
GTGCCGAATTCGGATCCGGAGCCTGCAGGATGGGCCTCCACAACCCTGCCCTAACATTGTTCGTAGAAGA
TCTGCCAGCAGGCTTATGTCCAGGCCCCTCTCAACCCGCCCTTTCCTTTCAGCTCGGGCGCCGTACTTGC
CCCACCCAGGCGTGTTCCGCTGAACTGCCCATACCCAGGCCAGCGGACTGATAACCATTTCTCTTTATGC
TTTGCTATTGGGCTTGTGACTCGTTCTTGGAGGCAAGGTTATCAGATTGAATAGAAGATTCGGTGATGCA
GCAAATAGCGACTGTTCGTTGCGGGGTCCGAACCCGCTCGGCAGCACCGGGCTCTCCCTACTATCCCTCG
ATAGCAGTGGCGTGCGCGGGCTGTCGACCCTGTCCATCCTGAAAGAGTTGATATTGAAGGTAGTAGGTAC
GGTGCAGGGTAACGCGTGATATCCTGTCCTCAGTCTTAAGACTTCTCACCTATATCACCCGCACTTACCC
TAGAGTGCCGCTTAGGTGCTAAGGGCACATTGAGTATTGGCCGTGTAGAATATATAGCTTAAGTACGGCC
AAGCAGACGGGAAGCCCTGTTCTCCACACCCTATGGTCGTATATATCAGGCTTCTACCGGGAAACGATTA
AGAGTGTATAATGGACTGAAAATCAATATGAACGGGACAATGCTCAAGTTAAATTAGTTAGGCATCCTAA
TCTCTACTAAATGTTCTATCTAGAGATCGGGGTACTATAGGCCCGTACGTTAATCACTCTACGCTTCTCT
CCCTTAGGTATAGTGTAGGTAGGGGCTAGACATTTATATGAGTCAGATGGTACAAACGGTAGCGCTGCAA
GAATTCAAGCTTGGAGGAGTTATAGACGGTCCGGCATAGGTAAGGAGAGATTAGATATTTCGACTTCCCG
ATTCCTTAGTCTCCTTAGTCTGGAAACTGAGAAAGGCCTGAACTCGTTCAATCTATTAGCTCTAATCACG
TAGTCTCAACTAGAATCCTGAACAGGCGCCGGAACCAGTCCAAATGCGTGGAGTACAGCAAGTCCAGTCA
AATCACGATTAGAATGGCCATATATAAGCAAAAAACCCTTGGACAATACGTCCGATCGACACCAAAGCAA
TCTGGTACATCACCCTTCTTATATACAGGGTAGCCGGAATTGTATTGACTCTATACGAAGCCGCAGGTTT
ACCAGCACAGAGGTGCGATAGCTACACGAATGTAGAGTGAAGGCATTACAACCGATTGCTAAGTGTCATA
GAGGCTAAGCTTCACGGCTCAAGGAGTCTGTGGAGGATACCTGATATAAGAATTGAGAGTTATACTCCGG
AGGTTATGTTAGTACCTCAAAAATGTGAAGTACAACGAAACTCGAACTTCGAATGACAATAGCTTGGCTG
GCTGTTAGTCAACTGAGGTACAACGTCATCTTGCAATTAGTTATGTTCTTTGCTAGATAGTGAGCTGCTG
TAAACTTGTAGTTCTTAGAAACATGTCTGAAGTCTAGAGTCGAGACTTGTGATTGGTGTAAATTAGTGGG
GGTCCGGAGCGGAATAACAATCGAGGTCAGCCTCCTGGGTCTGTCAGTAAGCTAACCACGAAAGGACAAG
CGTAGACGAGGTCACGGGGTACTGGCCTAGCCGGCTTCGGCTAGCGCCCACGAAAATAGGGCAACGTCGA
AGCGAGAGACACACACGGATTCCACGATCGCCGACGACAAGCACTCAACTCCACGACAACCCACGACAAC
CCTTGCCGCTGCGTTCTTGGTGAAGGGCTGCAGGATTAGAGGTGAGTATTTTATTTTCTGGCTATTGTGA
TCTTTTTCCCCCCCGGTTTCCGCTGGTTCTATCTTGTCGAGCGAGTCGGTGCGCCTTCGATCGGTCTGTC
AAATTTCCATCCGTCCACTCGTTCACCCGGTATCGATACAAGAGGGAATGGAGCATTACGACAGGGGAGC
AGAGGCAGAACTCTCGATGTTGCTACTTTTTTTGCTTGGAACAACTTCCTTGAAAGATTCTTTTCTGAAT
GCGGCTGGGAAACTGCGAATTGGATATCCAGCGAAAGGTTACCGACAGACTCACGGCCATCGATACCACT
CAGCGGGATAGAATTGAAGGCATTCGGACATTAGATGATCAGCTTCGCTTGTTTCGACTCGTGCTAATCA
ATTATCCCTGGACAGTCCCCCACATAGACAGCAAACAATGCCACCCAAGCGCAAAACGCTTAACGCTGCG
GCTGAGGCTAACGCTCATGCCGACGGACACGCCGACGGAAACGCCGACGGACACGTGGCCAATACGGCCG
CGTCCTCGAATAATGCGAGGTTCGCTGATCTCACTAACATCGATACTCCGGGTCTGGGACCCACAACTAC
GACCCTGCTCGTGGAACCAGCACGCTCAAAGCGTCAACGAGTGTCCCGCGCATGCGACCAGTGCCGTGCA
GCCCGAGAGAAATGCGACGGAATACAGCCTGCGTGTTTCCCGTGCGTTTCCCAGGGAAGGTCCTGCACTT
ATCAGGCTTCGCCGAAAAAGAGGGGAGTTCAAACCGGTTATATTCGTACGCTGGAGCTCGCCCTCGCCTG
GATGTTTGAAAATGTCGCGCGTTCCGAAGATGCCTTGCATAACCTCCTCGTCCGTGACGCCGGACAAGGA
TCAGCTCTGCTCGTTGGTAAAGATTCGCCGGCTGCCGAGCGACTCCATGCCCGTTGGGCTACTAGCCGTG
TCAATAAGAGCATTACCCGCCTCCTCAGGTTTCGTCAGTTGGAGCTCCCTCCTACCGCCACGGCTACGGC
CTCGATAATGCCGCACGTGATGGAGCAGCCTCTCAGTACCAGCATTAACCCCGTCAACGACCGCTTCAAC
GGTATTCCCAACCCCACTCCGTATAACTCCGATGCAGCTCTCGATGCTATCACTCAGACCAACGATTATG
GAAGCGTAAATACACATGGTATCCTCTCTACTTACCCGCCACCGGCTACGCACCTTAATGAAGCTTCCGT
CGCTCTCGCTCCCGGTGGCGCCCCCCCCCGACCGCCTCCTCCGTATGTTGACAGCACGACCAATCACCCG
CCGTACCACTCGAATCTGGTTCCAATGGCGAACTTTGGTTACTCGACCGTTGATTACGATGCCATGGTTG
ACGATTTGGCTAGCATTGAATACACGGACGCTGTGGATGTCGACCCACAGTTTATGACCAATCTGGGATT
CGTTCCTGGATGTAACTTCTCCGACATTAATACATACGAACAGTTCGTTATGGTGAGCAAGGGCGAGGAG
CTGTTCACCGGGGTGGTGCCCATCCTGGTCGAGCTGGACGGCGACGTAAACGGCCACAAGTTCAGCGTGT
CCGGCGAGGGCGAGGGCGATGCCACCTACGGCAAGCTGACCCTGAAGTTCATCTGCACCACCGGCAAGCT
GCCCGTGCCCTGGCCCACCCTCGTGACCACCCTGACCTACGGCGTGCAGTGCTTCAGCCGCTACCCCGAC
CACATGAAGCAGCACGACTTCTTCAAGTCCGCCATGCCCGAAGGCTACGTCCAGGAGCGCACCATCTTCT
TCAAGGACGACGGCAACTACAAGACCCGCGCCGAGGTGAAGTTCGAGGGCGACACCCTGGTGAACCGCAT
CGAGCTGAAGGGCATCGACTTCAAGGAGGACGGCAACATCCTGGGGCACAAGCTGGAGTACAACTACAAC
AGCCACAACGTCTATATCATGGCCGACAAGCAGAAGAACGGCATCAAGGTGAACTTCAAGATCCGCCACA
ACATCGAGGACGGCAGCGTGCAGCTCGCCGACCACTACCAGCAGAACACCCCCATCGGCGACGGCCCCGT
GCTGCTGCCCGACAACCACTACCTGAGCACCCAGTCCGCCCTGAGCAAAGACCCCAACGAGAAGCGCGAT
CACATGGTCCTGCTGGAGTTCGTGACCGCCGCCGGGATCACTCTCGGCATGGACGAGCTGTACAAGCCAA
AGAAGAAGCGGAAGGTCTAAGCTTACTTCTTTATCGGTTCTCTCTTACGACTTTTTGAATGGAACGTTTC
CTTCTTCTCAGGCGGGCCTATCTTTGGGCCGAAGCTCTTTTCCTTGTACTGTAGGACCTGGTTGATAATG
ATTCCCAAAAAGACATCCAGCATGTCAGTTACTTGCATTCGTCAGTCTATACAAAAGCAATGGTTTAGAG
AAATTTTGAACTTTATACATGGTTTTATTTGTTGCTTCACGGCCGTACCTTCTGGAAATCCACGGTAGGA
GTGTCAATTTGCGTTTTTGATAATCCTTCCAAGGTTCTTCTCGAAGTAGTTGTTCTATAATTGCTTCACA
GCTACCATGGAACATCCCAAGCACCGCTACTAGAATTCGAGCTCGGAGTGGATCCCCCGGGCTGCAGGAA
TTCGAGCTCTGTACAGTGACCGGTGACTCTTTCTGGCATGCGGAGAGACGGACGGACGCAGAGAGAAGGG
CTGAGTAATAAGCGCCACTGCGCCAGACAGCTCTGGCGGCTCTGAGGTGCAGTGGATGATTATTAATCCG
GGACCGGCCGCCCCTCCGCCCCGAAGTGGAAAGGCTGGTGTGCCCCTCGTTGACCAAGAATCTATTGCAT
CATCGGAGAATATGGAGCTTCATCGAATCACCGGCAGTAAGCGAAGGAGAATGTGAAGCCAGGGGTGTAT
AGCCGTCGGCGAAATAGCATGCCATTAACCTAGGTACAGAAGTCCAATTGCTTCCGATCTGGTAAAAGAT
TCACGAGATAGTACCTTCTCCGAAGTAGGTAGAGCGAGTACCCGGCGCGTAAGCTCCCTAATTGGCCCAT
CCGGCATCTGTAGGGCGTCCAAATATCGTGCCTCTCCTGCTTTGCCCGGTGTATGAAACCGGAAAGGCCG
CTCAGGAGCTGGCCAGCGGCGCAGACCGGGAACACAAGCTGGCAGTCGACCCATCCGGTGCTCTGCACTC
GACCTGCTGAGGTCCCTCAGTCCCTGGTAGGCAGCTTTGCCCCGTCTGTCCGCCCGGTGTGTCGGCGGGG
TTGACAAGGTCGTTGCGTCAGTCCAACATTTGTTGCCATATTTTCCTGCTCTCCCCACCAGCTGCTCTTT
TCTTTTCTCTTTCTTTTCCCATCTTCAGTATATTCATCTTCCCATCCAAGAACCTTTATTTCCCCTAAGT
AAGTACTTTGCTACATCCATACTCCATCCTTCCCATCCCTTATTCCTTTGAACCTTTCAGTTCGAGCTTT
CCCACTTCATCGCAGCTTGACTAACAGCTACCCCGCTTGAGCAGACATCACCATGCCTCAATCCTGGGAA
GAACTGGCCGCTGATAAGCGCGCCCGCCTCGCAAAAACCATCCCTGATGAATGGAAAGTCCAGACGCTGC
CTGCGGATGACAGCGTTATTGATTTCCCAAAGAAATCGGGGATCCTTTCAGAGGCCGAACTGAAGATCAC
AGAGGCCTCCGCTGCAGATCTTGTGTCCAAGCTGGCGGCCGGAGAGTTGACCTCGGTGGAAGTTACGCTA
GCATTCTGTAAACGGGCAGCAATCGCCCAGCAGTTAGTAGGGTCCCCTCTACCTCTCAGGGAGATGTAAC
AACGCCACCTTATGGGACTATCAAGCTGACGCTGGCTTCTGTGCAGACAAACTGCGCCCACGAGTTCTTC
CCTGACGCCGCTCTCGCGCAGGCAAGGGAACTCGATGAATACTACGCAAAGCACAAGACACCCGTTGGTC
CACTCCATGGCCTCCCCATCTCTCTCAAAGACCAGCTTCGAGTCAAGGTACACCGTTGCCCCTAAGTCGT
TAGATGTCCCTTTTTGTCAGCTAACATATGCCACCAGGGCTACGAAACATCAATGGGCTACATCTCATGG
CTAAACAAGTACGACGAAGGGGACTCGGTTCTGACAACCATGCTCCGCAAAGCCGGTGCCGTTTTCTACG
TCAAGACCTCTGTCCCGCAGACCCTGATGGTCTGCGAGACAGTCAACAACATCATCGGGCGCACCGTCAA
CCCACGCAACAAGAACTGGTCGTGCGGCGGCAGTTCTGGTGGTGAGGGTGCGATCGTTGGGATTCGTGGT
GGCGTCATCGGTGTAGGAACGGATATCGGTGGCTCGATTCGAGTGCCGGCCGCGTTCAACTTCCTGTACG
GTCTAAGGCCGAGTCATGGGCGGCTGCCGTATGCAAAGATGGCGAACAGCATGGAGGGTCAGGAGACGGT
GCACAGCGTTGTCGGGCCGATTACGCACTCTGTTGAGGGTGAGTCCTTCGCCTCTTCCTTCTTTTCCTGC
TCTATACCAGGCCTCCACTGTCCTCCTTTCTTGCTTTTTATACTATATACGAGACGGGCAGTCACTGATG
AAGTAATGTTAGACCTCCGCCTCTTCACCAAATCCGTCCTCGGTCAGGAGCCATGGAAATACGACTCCAA
GGTCATCCCCATGCCCTGGCGCCAGTCCGAGTCGGACATTATTGCCTCCAAGATCAAGAACGGCGGGCTC
AATATCGGCTACTACAACTTCGACGGCAATGTCCTTCCACACCCTCCTATCCTGCGCGGCGTGGAAACCA
CCGTCGCCGCACTCGCCAAAGCCGGTCACACCGTGACCCCGTGGACGCCATACAAGCACGATTTCGGCCA
CGATCTCATCTCCCATATCTACGCGGCTGACGGCAGCGCCGACGTAATGCGCGATATCAGTGCATCCGGC
GAGCCGGCGATTCCAAATATCAAAGACCTACTGAACCCGAACATCAAAGCTGTTAACATGAACGAGCTCT
GGGACACGCATCTCCAGAAGTGGAATTACCAGATGGAGTACCTTGAGAAATGGCGGGAGGCTGAAGAAAA
GGCCGGGAAGGAACTGGACGCCATCATCGCGCCGATTACGCCTACCGCTGCGGTACGGCATGACCAGTTC
CGGTACTATGGGTATGCCTCTGTGATCAACCTGCTGGATTTCACGAGCGTGGTTGTTCCGGTTACCTTTG
CGGATAAGAACATCGATAAGAAGAATGAGAGTTTCAAGGCGGTTAGTGAGCTTGATGCCCTCGTGCAGGA
AGAGTATGATCCGGAGGCGTACCATGGGGCACCGGTTGCAGTGCAGGTTATCGGACGGAGACTCAGTGAA
GAGAGGACGTTGGCGATTGCAGAGGAAGTGGGGAAGTTGCTGGGAAATGTGGTGACTCCATAGGCTTCTA
ATAAGTGTCAGATAGCAATTTGCACAAGAAATCAATACCAGCAACTGTAAATAAGCGCTGAAGTGACCAT
GCCATGCTACGAAAGAGCAGAAAAAAACCTGCCGTAGAACCGAAGAGATATGACACGCTTCCATCTCTCA
AAGGAAGAATCCCTTCAGGGTTGCGTTTCCAGTCTAGACACGTATAACGGCACAAGTGTCTCTCACCAAA
TGGGTTATATCTCAAATGTGATCTAAGGATGGAAAGCCCAGAATATTGGCTGGGTTGATGGCTGCTTCGA
GTGCAGTCTCATGCTGCCACAGGTGACTCTGGATGGCCCCATACCACTCAACCCATGGTACGAGCGGTAC
GCTTTACGAATTCCCATGGGGAGGGGTAATCGATTATCCTCGGATAAACACTTATCCCAGGGTAATCACT
TATCCCTGGATAAACAATTATCCTCGGGTAATCGCTTATCCCCATCAGAAGGAAGAACGAAGGAAGGAGC
ACAGACTTAGATTGGTATATATACGCATATGTGGTGTTGAAGAAACATGAAATTGCCCAGTATTCTTAAC
CCAACTGCACAGAACAAAAACCTGCAGGAAACGAAGATAAATCAATGGCCTCCTCCGAGGACGTCATCAA
GGAGTTCATGCGCTTCAAGGTGCGCATGGAGGGCTCCGTGAACGGCCACGAGTTCGAGATCGAGGGCGAG
GGCGAGGGCCGCCCCTACGAGGGCACCCAGACCGCCAAGCTGAAGGTGACCAAGGGCGGCCCCCTGCCCT
TCGCCTGGGACATCCTGTCCCCCCAGTTCCAGTACGGCTCCAAGGTGTACGTGAAGCACCCCGCCGACAT
CCCCGACTACAAGAAGCTGTCCTTCCCCGAGGGCTTCAAGTGGGAGCGCGTGATGAACTTCGAGGACGGC
GGCGTGGTGACCGTGACCCAGGACTCCTCCCTGCAGGACGGCTCCTTCATCTACAAGGTGAAGTTCATCG
GCGTGAACTTCCCCTCCGACGGCCCCGTAATGCAGAAGAAAACTATGGGCTGGGAGGCCTCCACCGAGCG
CCTGTACCCCCGCGACGGCGTGCTGAAGGGCGAGATCCACAAGGCCCTGAAGCTGAAGGACGGCGGCCAC
TACCTGGTGGAGTTCAAGTCCATCTACATGGCCAAGAAGCCCGTGCAGCTGCCCGGCTACTACTACGTGG
ACTCCAAGCTGGACATCACCTCCCACAACGAGGACTACACCATCGTGGAGCAGTACGAGCGCGCCGAGGG
CCGCCACCACCTGTTCCTGACTCACGGTATGGACGAATTGTACAAGTCGAAGCTGTAAGCTTGTGCTTCT
AAGGTATGAGTCGCAAAATTGTTTTTTATTTTTGGTCTTGAGTCTAATATGCTCGCAGCTCTTGCGTTGT
ATATGGTCGTTGTCGCGTATTTTCTGTTGTATTAAAAGATCAAACGAGATCAAGGGATGGCTCGCGGGCT
GTCTCTCGCACTAGGAGGAAGAATGCCTGAAAAAGGAACTTTGATTTTAGCTGTGGAATAGAGATGGCTT
GTTTGAGGACGCTTGTCGCTTGGCGCAGGGACTTGAATGGCAGCTTGTGGAAACCGAAGGCGAGAAAAGT
CGACGGATACTGTACGTGGTTCTATTGCCAGTGCGGTGGAAGCTTCCTTCTCATATAGTTCAATCCTTCT
TTGAATCTGTTTGTTTCATATTTGGACTGTTTCATTCTCTGCTTGCGCATTCTCATCTTCGAGAACGACT
GCAGGGATTGTTGGTTCTGTGGAGCTGATGAGCGCGCCTTGACCACCCTTGTTCTTGTTTTGCTCTTTTG
TTCTCATTTAACCCGTTTCTCCCTTCCAACCCTTTGACCTTGCAACATTGTCTCCCAGCGCGTTGCCAAA
GCGAACTTGATATCAGTATAGTATGACCAAGTAGTCTACCAAAATAAATTTTAGTACAGTATTGCTAGTT
ATACAAGATAAATTTTGTACAACAATGATTATGCAGAGCTGGTATTCTGTAAGGAGTAAATTCATGCAGG
TACAGAGCGTCCACGTCAGGCACACGCGCTTTAGTGCTGGGTACACATTATGCTACCTTTGGGGCAAGGT
GCTATTCTAGGTAGGGTATGCCTAGCAATGCCATGATCTTATGACCTCAGTAATCTGACCTTGGATTTAA
GATCGGAGTTCTCAAACCCTGCGCGCTCAGAGAATTCGCATGCGGAGACTTTAGACATACCTCTCGTTGC
CGACAAATCGGCATTCCGTTTCGGTCACGGACGTAAGAGTTCAACAAAGCCGCTCACCTGTCCCGTTCGG
CGCTTGAGTTTCCACTTCAAAAGCACAACCGCTCCGATATTTCCATTGCCACCGACCAACAAAAGGTTCA
TATCGCGCAATAGTCGTCCAACTCTCACTCCGCCCGCACTCGATGGCGAAGGATGGAAGAATATCCGAGC
GGCATCGGATAAAGAGATCTGGTTCTTTTCGTGAAGTAACGTAGGGAACCGACGGAAACTGTAGAGCTAT
AGGAATTTAGTATATCAGAAGTCAATTGAGAGAAGTGTATAGTTAGTAACTCACTTGTGCCAACAGGTAT
TTCCAACCGTTCTTGTTCAAATTTCGTCAAGTCACCATCTCTATGTGCAAAACTGGATCATACAACAGCT
CTTATTGTAGCTGCATCTCGCTCTCAGAGATCATCCTATCTTCGTCGTCATCCACCAACACAGGTGGGAG
TGCTAGTTGATCCATGCTGAGGTCAAGGGACACAGACGGAATGGGTGTAGAACGCCTCAAAACAGGTAAG
GTATCAGGATCGGTTGTCCAGGGGGAATCCAAACCAGGTTCCACCTTGATTCAGAGAATAAGTATGACGT
ATTCTTGGCAATGTTTAAGCTTGAGATGAGCCGATGTCAAACTGGGAGACATGATGAAGGAGGAAATGTT
GCTTTGGTGGGGGAGACACTATAAATACCAAAGAGTGAATGGTTGATACCATTTGGGGAAGGAGTGTCTA
TCGCAGTCTCTGCAGACGGCATATCGGATAGCCTGCAGGCGCTTGTGGAGGATGCACATGTGACCGAGGG
ACACGAAGTGATCCGTTTAAACTATCAGTGTTTGACAGGATATATTGGCGGGTAAACCTAAGAGAAAAGA
GCGTTTATTAGAATAATCGGATATTTAAAAGGGCGTGAAAAGGTTTATCCGTTCGTCCATTTGTATGTGC
CAGCCGCCTTTGCGACGCTCACCGGGCTGGTTGCCCTCGCCGCTGGGCTGGCGGCCGTCTATGGCCCTGC
AAACGCGCCAGAAACGCCGTCGAAGCCGTGTGCGAGACACCGCGGCCGCCGGCGTTGTGGATACCTCGCG
GAAAACTTGGCCCTCACTGACAGATGAGGGGCGGACGTTGACACTTGAGGGGCCGACTCACCCGGCGCGG
CGTTGACAGATGAGGGGCAGGCTCGATTTCGGCCGGCGACGTGGAGCTGGCCAGCCTCGCAAATCGGCGA
AAACGCCTGATTTTACGCGAGTTTCCCACAGATGATGTGGACAAGCCTGGGGATAAGTGCCCTGCGGTAT
TGACACTTGAGGGGCGCGACTACTGACAGATGAGGGGCGCGATCCTTGACACTTGAGGGGCAGAGTGCTG
ACAGATGAGGGGCGCACCTATTGACATTTGAGGGGCTGTCCACAGGCAGAAAATCCAGCATTTGCAAGGG
TTTCCGCCCGTTTTTCGGCCACCGCTAACCTGTCTTTTAACCTGCTTTTAAACCAATATTTATAAACCTT
GTTTTTAACCAGGGCTGCGCCCTGTGCGCGTGACCGCGCACGCCGAAGGGGGGTGCCCCCCCTTCTCGAA
CCCTCCCGGCCCGCTAACGCGGGCCTCCCATCCCCCCAGGGGCTGCGCCCCTCGGCCGCGAACGGCCTCA
CCCCAAAAATGGCAGCGCTGGCCAATTCCCGAGTGCGCGGAACCCCTATTTGTTTATTTTTCTAAATACA
TTCAAATATGTATCCGCTCATGAGACAATAACCCTGATAAATGCTTCAATAATATTGAAAAAGGAAGAGT
ATGGCTAAAATGAGAATATCACCGGAATTGAAAAAACTGATCGAAAAATACCGCTGCGTAAAAGATACGG
AAGGAATGTCTCCTGCTAAGGTATATAAGCTGGTGGGAGAAAATGAAAACCTATATTTAAAAATGACGGA
CAGCCGGTATAAAGGGACCACCTATGATGTGGAACGGGAAAAGGACATGATGCTATGGCTGGAAGGAAAG
CTGCCTGTTCCAAAGGTCCTGCACTTTGAACGGCATGATGGCTGGAGCAATCTGCTCATGAGTGAGGCCG
ATGGCGTCCTTTGCTCGGAAGAGTATGAAGATGAACAAAGCCCTGAAAAGATTATCGAGCTGTATGCGGA
GTGCATCAGGCTCTTTCACTCCATCGACATATCGGATTGTCCCTATACGAATAGCTTAGACAGCCGCTTA
GCCGAATTGGATTACTTACTGAATAACGATCTGGCCGATGTGGATTGCGAAAACTGGGAAGAGGACACTC
CATTTAAAGATCCGCGCGAGCTGTATGATTTTTTAAAGACGGAAAAGCCCGAAGAGGAACTTGTCTTTTC
CCACGGCGACCTGGGAGACAGCAACATCTTTGTGAAAGATGGCAAAGTAAGTGGCTTTATTGATCTTGGG
AGAAGCGGCAGGGCGGACAAGTGGTATGACATTGCCTTCTGCGTCCGGTCGCTCAGGGAGGATATCGGGG
AAGAACAGTATGTCGAGCTATTTTTTGACTTACTGGGGATCAAGCCTGATTGGGAGAAAATAAAATATTA
TATTTTACTGGATGAATTGTTTTAGCTGTCAGACCAAGTTTACTCATATATACTTTAGATTGATTTAAAA
CTTCATTTTTAATTTAAAAGGATCTAGGTGAAGATCCTTTTTGATAATCTCATGACCAAAATCCCTTAAC
GTGAGTTTTCGTTCCACTGAGCGTCAGACCCCGTAGAAAAGATCAAAGGATCTTCTTGAGATCCTTTTTT
TCTGCGCGTAATCTGCTGCTTGCAAACAAAAAAACCACCGCTACCAGCGGTGGTTTGTTTGCCGGATCAA
GAGCTACCAACTCTTTTTCCGAAGGTAACTGGCTTCAGCAGAGCGCAGATACCAAATACTGTTCTTCTAG
TGTAGCCGTAGTTAGGCCACCACTTCAAGAACTCTGTAGCACCGCCTACATACCTCGCTCTGCTAATCCT
GTTACCAGTGGCTGCTGCCAGTGGCGATAAGTCGTGTCTTACCGGGTTGGACTCAAGACGATAGTTACCG
GATAAGGCGCAGCGGTCGGGCTGAACGGGGGGTTCGTGCACACAGCCCAGCTTGGAGCGAACGACCTACA
CCGAACTGAGATACCTACAGCGTGAGCTATGAGAAAGCGCCACGCTTCCCGAAGGGAGAAAGGCGGACAG
GTATCCGGTAAGCGGCAGGGTCGGAACAGGAGAGCGCACGAGGGAGCTTCCAGGGGGAAACGCCTGGTAT
CTTTATAGTCCTGTCGGGTTTCGCCACCTCTGACTTGAGCGTCGATTTTTGTGATGCTCGTCAGGGGGGC
GGAGCCTATGGAAAAACGCCAGCAACGCGGCCTTTTTACGGTTCCTGGCAGATCCTAGATGTGGCGCAAC
GATGCCGGCGACAAGCAGGAGCGCACCGACTTCTTCCGCATCAAGTGTTTTGGCTCTCAGGCCGAGGCCC
ACGGCAAGTATTTGGGCAAGGGGTCGCTGGTATTCGTGCAGGGCAAGATTCGGAATACCAAGTACGAGAA
GGACGGCCAGACGGTCTACGGGACCGACTTCATTGCCGATAAGGTGGATTATCTGGACACCAAGGCACCA
GGCGGGTCAAATCAGGAATAAGGGCACATTGCCCCGGCGTGAGTCGGGGCAATCCCGCAAGGAGGGTGAA
TGAATCGGACGTTTGACCGGAAGGCATACAGGCAAGAACTGATCGACGCGGGGTTTTCCGCCGAGGATGC
CGAAACCATCGCAAGCCGCACCGTCATGCGTGCGCCCCGCGAAACCTTCCAGTCCGTCGGCTCGATGGTC
CAGCAAGCTACGGCCAAGATCGAGCGCGACAGCGTGCAACTGGCTCCCCCTGCCCTGCCCGCGCCATCGG
CCGCCGTGGAGCGTTCGCGTCGTCTTGAACAGGAGGCGGCAGGTTTGGCGAAGTCGATGACCATCGACAC
GCGAGGAACTATGACGACCAAGAAGCGAAAAACCGCCGGCGAGGACCTGGCAAAACAGGTCAGCGAGGCC
AAGCAGGCCGCGTTGCTGAAACACACGAAGCAGCAGATCAAGGAAATGCAGCTTTCCTTGTTCGATATTG
CGCCGTGGCCGGACACGATGCGAGCGATGCCAAACGACACGGCCCGCTCTGCCCTGTTCACCACGCGCAA
CAAGAAAATCCCGCGCGAGGCGCTGCAAAACAAGGTCATTTTCCACGTCAACAAGGACGTGAAGATCACC
TACACCGGCGTCGAGCTGCGGGCCGACGATGACGAACTGGTGTGGCAGCAGGTGTTGGAGTACGCGAAGC
GCACCCCTATCGGCGAGCCGATCACCTTCACGTTCTACGAGCTTTGCCAGGACCTGGGCTGGTCGATCAA
TGGCCGGTATTACACGAAGGCCGAGGAATGCCTGTCGCGCCTACAGGCGACGGCGATGGGCTTCACGTCC
GACCGCGTTGGGCACCTGGAATCGGTGTCGCTGCTGCACCGCTTCCGCGTCCTGGACCGTGGCAAGAAAA
CGTCCCGTTGCCAGGTCCTGATCGACGAGGAAATCGTCGTGCTGTTTGCTGGCGACCACTACACGAAATT
CATATGGGAGAAGTACCGCAAGCTGTCGCCGACGGCCCGACGGATGTTCGACTATTTCAGCTCGCACCGG
GAGCCGTACCCGCTCAAGCTGGAAACCTTCCGCCTCATGTGCGGATCGGATTCCACCCGCGTGAAGAAGT
GGCGCGAGCAGGTCGGCGAAGCCTGCGAAGAGTTGCGAGGCAGCGGCCTGGTGGAACACGCCTGGGTCAA
TGATGACCTGGTGCATTGCAAACGCTAGGGCCTTGTGGGGTCAGTTCCGGCTGGGGGTTCAGCAGCCCCT
GCTCGGATCTGTTGGACCGGACAGTAGTCATGGTTGATGGGCTGCCTGTATCGAGTGGTGATTTTGTGCC
GAGCTGCCGGTCGGGGAGCTGTTGGCTGGCTGGTGGCAGGATATATTGTGGTGTAAACAAATTGACGCTT
AGACAACTTAATAACACATTGCGGACGTTTTTAATGTACTGGGGTTGAACACTCT
